Addgene plasmid #242891: pV1210
Purpose: Modified plasmid from pV1200 to perform ENO1-SI CRISPR in Candidozyma auris
Depositing lab: Patrick Van Dijck. Depositing organization: Katholieke Universiteit Leuven. Publication: A comparative evaluation of CRISPR-Cas9 allele editing systems in Candida auris: challenging research in a challenging bug. Sofras D, Carolus H, Subotic A, Romero CL, Ennis CL, Hernday AD, Nobile CJ, Rybak JM, Van Dijck P. bioRxiv [Preprint]. 2025 Jan 11:2025.01.09.632232. doi: 10.1101/2025.01.09.632232. PubMed 39829791.
Backbone
  Vector backbone: pV1200
  Backbone manufacturer: Valmik Vyas
  Total vector size (bp): 13113
  Modifications to backbone: Replaced C. albicans ENO1promoter, ENO1terminator and SNR52promoter with C. auris sequences
  Vector type: Yeast Expression, CRISPR
  Selectable markers: Nourseothricin
Growth in bacteria
  Bacterial resistance: Ampicillin, 100 μg/mL
  Growth temperature: 37°C
  Growth strain: DH5alpha
  Growth instructions: 100µg/mL Ampicillin in LB medium or 50µg/mL Nourseothricin in LB medium for bacterial propagation.
  Copy number: Unknown
Gene/Insert
  Gene/Insert name: CaCas9/sgRNA-BsmBI stuffer
  gRNA/shRNA sequence: GGAGACGGAATTCCGTCTC - sgRNA-BsmBI stuffer
  Species: Synthetic; Candida auris, Candida albicans, Streptococcus pyogenes
  Cloning method: Gibson Cloning
  Sequencing primers: 5′ CCAGGATTCTACGCGCATTG
Terms and licenses: Academic/Nonprofit Terms; Industry Terms: Not Available to Industry
Depositor comments: Please visit https://doi.org/10.1101/2025.01.09.632232 for bioRxiv preprint.
How to cite: pV1210 was a gift from Patrick Van Dijck (Addgene plasmid # 242891 ; http://n2t.net/addgene:242891 ; RRID:Addgene_242891)
