[The description below was written by a language model from this plasmid's Addgene catalogue record and pLannotate feature annotations shown in this document.]
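Description:
pV1210 is a roughly 13.1 kb yeast CRISPR-Cas9 plasmid derived from pV1200 and adapted for genome editing in Candidozyma (Candida) auris using the ENO1-SI system. According to the record, the C. albicans ENO1 promoter, ENO1 terminator and SNR52 promoter of the parent vector were replaced with the corresponding C. auris sequences by Gibson assembly. These C. auris elements are not annotated in the feature table. They presumably occupy unannotated stretches such as those upstream of Cas9 and of the guide scaffold, and near the backbone junction, where a fragment resembling the yeast gene BNA5 was detected. The bacterial backbone is pBluescript-like, with a high-copy ColE1/pUC origin, an f1 origin, ampicillin resistance, lac/lacZα remnants and flanking T7 and T3 promoters.

The payload comprises a Streptococcus pyogenes-derived Cas9 coding sequence (described as CaCas9, the Candida-adapted version) followed by a 3xFLAG tag and the CYC1 terminator. There is also an sgRNA cassette in which a BsmBI stuffer sits ahead of the S. pyogenes gRNA scaffold, so that a target-specific guide can be cloned in its place. Between two minimal FRT sites lie a FLP recombinase gene, a nourseothricin resistance marker (a streptothricin acetyltransferase under Ashbya gossypii TEF promoter and terminator) and the sgRNA scaffold. The Cas9 cassette lies outside this FRT-flanked interval. This layout indicates that FLP expression can excise the marker and guide cassette after editing, allowing nourseothricin selection to be reused. The promoter driving FLP is not stated in the record. The plasmid was deposited as part of a comparative evaluation of CRISPR-Cas9 allele-editing systems in C. auris.
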