Features (pLannotate 1.2.2; 24 found; start..end, strand, type, name):
     45..473     -  rep_origin     f1 ori (sequence partly withheld): f1 bacteriophage origin of replication; arrow indicates direction of (+) strand synthesis
    478..633     -  CDS            lacZα (fragment): LacZα fragment of β-galactosidase; lacZ fragment
    641..659     +  promoter       T7 promoter: promoter for bacteriophage T7 RNA polymerase
   1063..5166    +  CDS            cas9: CAS9_STRP1 - Also known as csn1 From Streptococcus pyogenes serotype M1.
   5248..5313    +  CDS            3xFLAG: three tandem FLAG® epitope tags, followed by an enterokinase cleavage site
   5378..5625    +  terminator     CYC1 terminator: S. cerevisiae CYC1; transcription terminator for CYC1
   5628..5645    -  misc_feature   MCS (fragment): pBluescript multiple cloning site
   5645..5678    -  protein_bind   FRT (minimal): supports FLP-mediated excision but not integration (Turan and Bode, 2011) FLP recombinase from the Saccharomyces cerevisiae 2μ plasmid
   5679..5696    -  misc_feature   MCS (fragment): pBluescript multiple cloning site
   6775..8046    +  CDS            FLP: site-specific recombinase FLP is a site-specific recombinase from Saccharomyces cerevisiae. Recombination occurs at FRT sequences.
   8473..8670    -  terminator     TEF terminator: Ashbya gossypii TEF terminator
   8688..9257    -  CDS            sta: STA_STRLA - Experimental evidence at protein level: Swiss-Prot protein existence level 1. Involved in resistance to streptothricin, a broad-spectrum antibiotic produced by streptomycetes. Detoxifies streptothricin via acetylation of the beta amino group of the first beta-lysyl moiety of streptothricin. From Streptomyces lavendulae.
   9271..9614    -  promoter       TEF promoter: Ashbya gossypii TEF promoter
  10238..10313   +  misc_RNA       gRNA scaffold: guide RNA scaffold for the Streptococcus pyogenes CRISPR/Cas9 system
  10393..10426   -  protein_bind   FRT (minimal): supports FLP-mediated excision but not integration (Turan and Bode, 2011) FLP recombinase from the Saccharomyces cerevisiae 2μ plasmid
  10525..10902   -  CDS            BNA5 (fragment): KYNU_DEBHA - Protein inferred from homology: Swiss-Prot protein existence level 3. Catalyzes the cleavage of L-kynurenine (L-Kyn) and L-3- hydroxykynurenine (L-3OHKyn) into anthranilic acid (AA) and 3- hydroxyanthranilic acid (3-OHAA), respectively. From Debaryomyces hansenii (strain ATCC 36239 / CBS 767 / BCRC 21394 / JCM 1990 / NBRC 0083 / IGC 2968) (Yeast) (Torulaspora hansenii).
  10934..10952   -  promoter       T3 promoter: promoter for bacteriophage T3 RNA polymerase
  10995..11017   -  protein_bind   lac operator (fragment): The lac repressor binds to the lac operator to inhibit transcription in E. coli. This inhibition can be relieved by adding lactose or isopropyl-β-D-thiogalactopyranoside (IPTG). lac repressor encoded by lacI
  11021..11051   -  promoter       lac promoter: promoter for the E. coli lac operon
  11066..11087   -  protein_bind   CAP binding site: CAP binding activates transcription in the presence of cAMP. E. coli catabolite activator protein
  11100..11192   -  CDS            lacI (fragment): lac repressor; lacI; The lac repressor binds to the lac operator to inhibit transcription in E. coli. This inhibition can be relieved by adding lactose or isopropyl-β-D-thiogalactopyranoside (IPTG).
  11375..11963   -  rep_origin     ori: high-copy-number ColE1/pMB1/pBR322/pUC origin of replication
  12134..12994   -  CDS            AmpR: β-lactamase; bla; confers resistance to ampicillin, carbenicillin, and related antibiotics
  12995..13099   -  promoter       AmpR promoter: bla
>Addgene plasmid #242891 | pV1210 | addgene full sequence | sequence record 500564 | Addgene NGS Result
CCCGAAAAGTGCCACCTAAATTGTAAGCGTTAATATTTTGTTAAAATTCGCGTTAAATTTTTGTTAAATC
AGCTCATTTTTTAACCAATAGGCCGAAATCGGCAAAATCCCTTATAAATCAAAAGAATAGACCGAGATAG
GGT
[37 nt withheld, positions 144-180]
AAAGAACGTGGACTCCAACGTCAAAGG
[49 nt withheld, positions 208-256]
T
[91 nt withheld, positions 258-348]
G
[124 nt withheld, positions 350-473]
CCCATTCGCCATTCAGGCTGCGCAACTGTTGGGAAGGGCGATCGGTGCGGGCCTCTTCGCTATTACGCCA
GCTGGCGAAAGGGGGATGTGCTGCAAGGCGATTAAGTTGGGTAACGCCAGGGTTTTCCCAGTCACGACGT
TGTAAAACGACGGCCAGTGAGCGCGCGTAATACGACTCACTATAGGGCGAATTGAGGCCTGCATGCGGTA
CCCCAGGATTCTACGCGCATTGCAACTCCGAGGCCGATACCCTTTGACCAGTGGTCAATTCGTCACAATT
GGCAACATTTTCATGATTTGGCAGCTTCACGTTGAACAATTGAACCAGCAGAATCCAGCAAAACGAGTTT
CCGTTGTGAATGCCCCTTTGTGTGTGCAAATAATCATGGTGGCTCCCTAATGGCATACCCTCAGTCACCT
GGAGGAATTGCTCGCTCGAGTCTCCTGAGGTGTCCTCCTGCCTGTGGAAAAAGCGGCCAGGTGTGGTCCA
CCGTTGGAACAGCTTGCTGTATAAATACCACAGGTGCGCACGCCCCAGGGGCCTTTTTTTTTTTCTCCTC
CCTATCCAAACTTAATTTTCATCCCCGGGATGGATAAAAAGTATAGTATTGGTTTAGATATTGGTACTAA
CTCTGTGGGTTGGGCAGTTATCACTGACGAATATAAAGTTCCATCAAAGAAATTTAAGGTGTTAGGTAAC
ACTGACAGACACTCAATAAAAAAGAATCTTATCGGTGCTCTTTTGTTCGACTCCGGTGAAACTGCCGAGG
CTACACGTTTAAAAAGAACAGCAAGAAGAAGATATACCCGTAGAAAAAATAGAATATGTTATTTACAAGA
AATCTTTTCTAATGAAATGGCTAAAGTTGATGATTCCTTTTTCCATAGATTGGAAGAGTCATTTTTGGTT
GAAGAAGACAAAAAGCATGAGAGACATCCAATCTTTGGGAATATAGTTGATGAAGTGGCTTACCATGAAA
AATATCCTACCATTTATCATTTAAGAAAGAAATTGGTAGATTCAACTGATAAAGCTGACCTTAGATTAAT
CTATTTAGCACTTGCCCATATGATTAAATTTAGAGGTCATTTTTTGATTGAAGGTGATTTGAACCCAGAT
AATTCTGACGTGGATAAATTATTTATTCAATTAGTCCAAACCTACAACCAATTATTTGAGGAAAATCCAA
TTAATGCTAGTGGTGTCGATGCCAAAGCTATATTATCAGCCAGATTATCAAAATCTAGACGTTTGGAAAA
TTTGATTGCCCAATTGCCAGGAGAAAAAAAGAATGGATTATTTGGAAACTTGATCGCATTATCATTGGGT
TTGACACCAAATTTTAAATCTAATTTTGATTTAGCTGAAGATGCTAAATTACAATTATCAAAAGACACCT
ATGACGACGATTTGGACAATTTACTTGCTCAAATTGGTGATCAATATGCAGATTTGTTCTTAGCTGCTAA
AAACTTATCTGATGCTATTTTGTTGTCTGATATTTTGAGAGTGAACACAGAAATAACCAAAGCTCCATTA
TCAGCATCTATGATCAAACGTTATGATGAACACCATCAGGATTTGACTTTATTGAAAGCTTTGGTGAGAC
AACAATTGCCAGAGAAGTATAAAGAAATCTTTTTCGATCAATCTAAAAACGGGTATGCAGGTTATATTGA
TGGGGGTGCCTCCCAAGAGGAATTTTACAAATTTATAAAACCTATTTTAGAAAAGATGGATGGGACTGAG
GAACTTTTGGTCAAATTGAACAGAGAAGATTTGTTACGTAAACAGAGAACTTTTGATAATGGTAGTATAC
CTCACCAAATTCATTTGGGTGAGTTGCATGCAATTTTAAGAAGACAAGAAGATTTTTATCCATTTTTAAA
AGATAATAGAGAAAAAATCGAGAAAATTTTAACCTTTAGAATTCCATACTATGTTGGGCCTTTGGCTAGA
GGTAATTCAAGATTTGCCTGGATGACACGTAAATCAGAAGAAACTATTACCCCTTGGAATTTTGAAGAGG
TTGTTGATAAAGGAGCATCAGCACAGAGTTTTATTGAAAGAATGACCAATTTCGATAAAAACTTACCAAA
TGAAAAAGTTTTACCAAAACATTCCTTGTTATACGAATATTTTACTGTTTACAATGAACTTACAAAGGTT
AAATATGTTACTGAAGGTATGCGTAAGCCAGCCTTTTTATCTGGAGAACAGAAAAAGGCAATAGTTGATT
TATTGTTTAAAACAAATAGAAAAGTTACTGTTAAACAATTAAAAGAAGATTACTTTAAGAAAATTGAATG
TTTTGATTCAGTTGAAATCAGTGGTGTTGAAGACAGATTTAATGCTAGTTTAGGAACTTACCATGATTTA
CTTAAAATTATCAAAGATAAAGATTTCTTGGATAACGAAGAAAATGAAGACATTTTAGAAGACATTGTTT
TAACCTTAACTTTATTCGAAGATAGAGAGATGATTGAAGAACGTTTGAAGACTTATGCACATTTGTTTGA
CGATAAAGTGATGAAACAGTTGAAAAGAAGACGTTATACTGGATGGGGTAGATTGTCTCGTAAATTGATC
AATGGAATTAGAGATAAACAAAGTGGTAAAACTATCTTGGACTTTTTGAAATCTGACGGATTTGCTAATA
GAAATTTCATGCAATTGATCCACGACGATAGTTTGACATTTAAAGAAGACATCCAAAAGGCCCAAGTGAG
TGGGCAAGGTGATTCATTACATGAACATATTGCAAATTTAGCCGGATCTCCTGCTATTAAGAAAGGGATA
TTACAAACTGTTAAAGTTGTGGATGAATTAGTGAAAGTAATGGGAAGACATAAACCTGAAAACATTGTCA
TTGAGATGGCAAGAGAAAATCAAACTACACAAAAAGGACAGAAAAATAGTAGAGAACGTATGAAAAGAAT
AGAAGAGGGTATTAAAGAATTGGGTAGTCAAATATTGAAAGAACACCCAGTGGAAAATACCCAGTTGCAA
AATGAAAAATTATATCTTTACTACCTTCAAAATGGACGTGATATGTATGTTGATCAGGAATTAGATATAA
ATAGACTTTCAGATTATGATGTAGATCATATAGTTCCACAATCTTTCTTGAAAGATGATTCCATAGACAA
TAAAGTATTAACTAGAAGTGATAAAAATAGAGGTAAAAGTGATAATGTCCCAAGTGAGGAAGTCGTCAAA
AAGATGAAAAATTACTGGCGTCAACTTTTGAATGCTAAATTAATTACTCAAAGAAAATTTGATAATTTGA
CTAAAGCAGAAAGAGGTGGGCTTTCTGAATTAGATAAAGCCGGGTTCATTAAAAGACAATTGGTCGAAAC
TAGACAAATTACTAAACATGTTGCCCAAATTTTAGATTCCCGTATGAACACTAAGTATGACGAAAATGAT
AAGTTAATACGTGAGGTTAAAGTCATTACTTTAAAATCAAAACTTGTCTCTGATTTCAGAAAGGATTTCC
AATTCTATAAAGTTAGAGAAATTAATAATTATCATCATGCTCATGATGCATATTTGAATGCTGTAGTTGG
AACTGCTTTAATCAAGAAATACCCTAAATTAGAATCTGAATTTGTATATGGTGATTACAAAGTCTATGAT
GTTAGAAAGATGATTGCTAAATCAGAACAAGAAATTGGTAAAGCTACAGCTAAATACTTCTTTTACTCTA
ACATTATGAATTTCTTTAAAACAGAAATTACTTTGGCAAACGGTGAAATTAGAAAAAGACCTCTTATTGA
AACAAATGGTGAGACTGGAGAGATAGTTTGGGACAAAGGGCGTGATTTCGCTACTGTTAGAAAAGTTTTA
TCAATGCCACAAGTTAACATTGTAAAGAAAACAGAGGTTCAAACTGGTGGTTTCTCAAAAGAAAGTATTT
TGCCTAAAAGAAATAGTGATAAATTGATTGCCAGAAAAAAGGATTGGGATCCAAAGAAATATGGTGGTTT
CGACTCACCAACCGTAGCCTATTCTGTTTTGGTTGTGGCAAAGGTTGAAAAGGGTAAAAGTAAAAAGCTT
AAATCAGTAAAAGAACTTTTGGGTATTACAATAATGGAAAGAAGTTCCTTTGAAAAGAACCCTATTGATT
TTTTGGAAGCTAAAGGTTATAAGGAAGTAAAGAAGGACTTAATAATCAAATTGCCTAAATATTCTTTATT
TGAATTAGAAAATGGGAGAAAAAGAATGTTGGCTTCTGCTGGAGAATTGCAAAAGGGTAATGAATTAGCA
TTGCCTTCCAAATATGTTAACTTCTTGTATTTAGCTTCACACTATGAAAAGTTGAAAGGGTCACCAGAAG
ATAACGAGCAAAAACAATTATTTGTTGAACAACACAAACACTACTTAGATGAGATTATAGAACAAATTAG
TGAATTCAGTAAAAGAGTGATATTAGCTGATGCAAATTTAGATAAAGTTTTGTCAGCCTATAACAAACAT
AGAGATAAGCCAATTAGAGAACAAGCAGAAAACATTATTCACTTATTTACCCTTACCAATTTAGGAGCAC
CTGCTGCTTTCAAGTATTTTGATACAACAATTGATCGTAAAAGATATACCTCAACAAAAGAAGTCTTAGA
CGCCACCTTAATTCATCAATCAATCACTGGATTGTATGAGACAAGAATTGATTTGTCTCAATTGGGTGGT
GATGAAGGGGCTGATCCTAAGAAGAAAAGAAAAGTTGATCCAAAGAAAAAGCGTAAGGTGGATCCTAAGA
AAAAGAGAAAGGTTGACTACAAAGACCATGACGGTGATTATAAAGATCATGACATCGACTACAAGGATGA
CGATGACAAGTGATAATGACTGCAGAGATCCATCGACCTGCCGCCAAGCTAATTCCGGGCGAATTTCTGT
CGAGTCATGTAATTAGTTATGTCACGCTTACATTCACGCCCTCCCCCCACATCCGCTCTAACCGAAAAGG
AAGGAGTTAGACAACCTGAAGTCTAGGTCCCTATTTATTTTTTTATAGTTATGTTAGTATTAAGAACGTT
ATTTATATTTCAAATTTTTCTTTTTTTTCTGTACAGACGCGTGTACGCATGTAACATTATACTGAAAACC
TTGCTTGAGAAGGTTTTGGGACGCTCGAAGGCTTTAATTTGCGGCCGGGCCCCCCCTCGAGGAAGTTCCT
ATACTTTCTAGAGAATAGGAACTTCGGATCCACTAGTTCTAGATTTTTGCAAGCATTTAAATATTGCCAA
GTAAAAACTTCAAATTTTCTTTCCCCTTGGAACTTTGACTTTATTTTTTTGACAGATTATTTTGACACAC
ACACACCAAATGTGTTACCCCTTAAAACAAAAAAACACTTTTTTACAATTTCTTGGTATCCAGAATCATT
CTAAGCATCATTCAATTATAATTTCAATCCAAAAAAGTAGTTTTAGTTTGACTTGAAACGTCAACAAACA
CAAATTTCAAATCATAACCTCTCCTGTTGCCTGTCAACAACACACCATAAGGAGAAGGAATAGGAGGAGG
AGGAGATAGAAACTTGCACGGCACCACAAAACACAAAATTGATTTCAACCAATACGGTGACAACAACAAT
AGATTTCCGATAGAAATAATGATTATCGGAATAAGCTAGCTTTGCTTTGCTTTGCTTTGCTTTTTGACTT
GCTCTAATTTTTCGAAAATAATAATGGAGAAAAGTTCAAGGTGTTTAATGCATCAACTAAAACAGAAAAT
AATACATTAGACTAAACTTTTAATCTTTCTAGTACCAATAATTCACGCGTGCGTTTTAATCCCAATCATG
AAATGAAGAAGTTATTTCCCTTTTTCTTTCATCAAAAAAGAACTAAATTATTTTTTAAATTTTAGTAAAC
AAAACCTGGAAATCGGGGAAACCGGGGGAGGGGGGCAGAAGGTGAAACGGGTAATATTGATAAATTTAAT
CTATAATTGATAAAGTTAAATTTAAATTGATTTGAATTGATTTGAATTGAATGAAATGCATTTGAATAAA
CGGCATCAAACTAAAAAAATATAGATCACATTCATAGTAAAACGATAACAAAGAACACCACAATTTATAG
CAATGATAATAAACATCTAAAAAGAAAAGGGTACGAGAAGGAGAATGAAAAAAAACAATAAGCTAGTTCT
TAATCTGTTCAGATATCTAATTTCAAAAAAAAGAATAGTATAAAAGGATAGTTGATTCCTCTTGGTTGTT
GAAAATTTGAATGATATCAATCAATTAATCAATCAAATAACAACAACCCACTAGACATCACCATTGTCGA
CATGCCACAATTTGATATATTATGTAAAACACCACCTAAGGTGCTTGTTCGTCAGTTTGTGGAAAGGTTT
GAAAGACCTTCAGGTGAGAAAATAGCATTATGTGCTGCTGAACTAACCTATTTATGTTGGATGATTACAC
ATAACGGAACAGCAATCAAGAGAGCCACATTCATGAGCTATAATACTATCATAAGCAATTCGTTGAGTTT
CGATATTGTCAATAAATCACTCCAGTTTAAATACAAGACGCAAAAAGCAACAATTTTGGAAGCCTCATTA
AAGAAATTGATTCCTGCTTGGGAATTTACAATTATTCCTTACTATGGACAAAAACATCAATCTGATATCA
CTGATATTGTAAGTAGTTTGCAATTACAGTTCGAATCATCGGAAGAAGCAGATAAGGGGAATAGCCACAG
TAAAAAAATGCTTAAAGCACTTCTAAGTGAGGGTGAAAGCATCTGGGAGATCACTGAGAAAATACTAAAT
TCGTTTGAGTATACTTCGAGATTTACAAAAACAAAAACTTTATACCAATTCCTCTTCCTAGCTACTTTCA
TCAACTGTGGAAGATTCAGCGATATTAAGAACGTTGATCCGAAATCATTTAAATTAGTCCAAAATAAGTA
TTTGGGAGTAATAATCCAGTGTTTAGTGACAGAGACAAAGACAAGCGTTAGTAGGCACATATACTTCTTT
AGCGCAAGGGGTAGGATCGATCCACTTGTATATTTGGATGAATTTTTGAGGAATTCTGAACCAGTCCTAA
AACGAGTAAATAGGACCGGCAATTCTTCAAGCAATAAACAGGAATACCAATTATTAAAAGATAACTTAGT
CAGATCGTACAATAAAGCTTTGAAGAAAAATGCGCCTTATTCAATCTTTGCTATAAAAAATGGCCCAAAA
TCTCACATTGGAAGACATTTGATGACCTCATTTCTTTCAATGAAGGGCCTAACGGAGTTGACTAATGTTG
TGGGAAATTGGAGCGATAAGCGTGCTTCTGCCGTGGCCAGGACAACGTATACTCATCAGATAACAGCAAT
ACCTGATCACTACTTCGCACTAGTTTCTCGGTACTATGCATATGATCCAATATCAAAGGAAATGATAGCA
TTGAAGGATGAGACTAATCCAATTGAGGAGTGGCAGCATATAGAACAGCTAAAGGGTAGTGCTGAAGGAA
GCATACGATACCCCGCATGGAATGGGATAATATCACAGGAGGTACTAGACTACCTTTCATCCTACATAAA
TAGACGCATATAAGAGTGAAATTCTGGAAATCTGGAAATCTGGTTTTGTATTCTTGTTATTCTTCTTTTT
GTTATTACATATATAACTTGTTACTTTTTTAAAAAAATCTTTGTATATTTTATAAATATATAAAACTAAA
TTTAAGAAAAAGAGAAAAATGTTTTATTTGAGAGATTGAAATTTTACTTGAATTTAGCTTAGCTTTTATA
AAGTATTATTATGTAAAAAAACAAAACAAATATACATCAAAAAGTTAAGACTATAAAATAGCCACCCAAG
GCATTTCTATATCTTGTTGTTGTTGTTTTCATCTTCTGTATCAGAGGAACTTATTTTATTATTTTCGTCA
CGGGTATTTTCTCTTGTTTGATGATTCATCCCATTCATTCCATCATAAAATGTCGACACTGGATGGCGGC
GTTAGTATCGAATCGACAGCAGTATAGCGACCAGCATTCACATACGATTGACGCATGATATTACTTTCTG
CGCACTTAACTTCGCATCTGGGCAGATGATGTCGAGGCGAAAAAAAATATAAATCACGCTAACATTTGAT
TAAAATAGAACAACTACAATATAAAAAAACTATACAAATGACAAGTTCTTGAAAACAAGAATCTTTTTAT
TGTCAGTACTGACTCGAGTTATTATGGACATGGCATAGACATATACAAAGCTTGTTCACCATCGGAAGCA
GTACCATCGTATAAAGCAGTATCCAAACCACACAAAGTGAAACCCATTCTTCTATAAGCATGAATAGCTG
GAGCATTAACATTGGTAACTTCCAACCACAAATGACCAGCACCTCTTTCTCTGGCGAATTCAGTAGCCAA
ACCCATCAAAGCTCTACCAACACCATGACCTCTATGTTCTGGAGCAACTTCAATATCTTCAACAGTCAAT
CTTCTGTTCCAACCAGAATAAGAAACAACAACGAAACCAGCCAAATCACCATCATCACCATAAGCAACGA
AAGTTCTAGAATCTGGATCACCATCTTCACCAGCATCGGATTCATCATCGGATTCATCATCTGGGAAAAC
CTTAGTCAATGGTGGATCAACTGGAACTTCTCTCAAAGTGAAACCATCACCAGTAGCAGTAACTCTAAAA
ACAGTATCGGTAGTGAAAGAACCATCCAAAGCTTCAATAGCTTCAGCATCACCTGGAACAGAAGTTCTGT
ATCTATAAGCAGTATCATCCAAAGTAGTAGACATAATTGTAGGATCCGGTTGTTTATGTTCGGATGTGAT
GTGAGAACTGTATCCTAGCAAGATTTTAAAAGGAAGTATATGAAAGAAGAACCTCAGTGGCAAATCCTAA
CCTTTTATATTTCTCTACAGGGGCGCGGCGTGGGGACAATTCAACGCGTCTGTGAGGGGAGCGTTTCCCT
GCTCGCAGGTCTGCAGCGAGGAGCCGTAATTTTTGCTTCGCGCCGTGCGGCCATCAAAATGTATGGATGC
AAATGATTATACATGGGGATGTATGGGCTAAATGTACGGGCGACAGTCACATCATGCCCCTGAGCTGCGC
ACGTCAAGACTGTCAAGGAGGGTATTCTGGGCCTCCATGTCGCTGGCCGGGTGACCCGGCGGGGACGAGG
CAAGCTTGATGTGCGGCCGCACAGACTCAATCAACGAAGTTTTTTTTTTTTTTTTTTTTTTTTCTTCTTC
ATAGACAATAACCTTATCAAAGTTTATAAAACTATATCGCAATAGAAAACAAACCCCCAATCAGCTTAAC
TTTTAGAGTCACTTACCCTACAAAGGTGTAAGCTTCCCTCAGATCAGGCGGCACGCATCTGATATCTAAC
ATCCATTGTAAAATTAGTGAAGATTAACACTCAGAGCCAGTTATTTTGAACACAGATGGCTTTTGGCTGC
TCTTATCGTCTACGTTTCTTTTTTTTTTTTTTTTTTTTTTTTTTTTTTTTCCTAATTTTTTACGAGTTCA
CTAATTGGTTTCGGGGGCTCAATTTTCGAATGCGACATTCATAAACTTTGACCTTTTATGTGTTGATGCG
GATAATTTTGACCTCAAAACTCGGAAAAATTGATGTATAGCGTATTCGACATGGCTTTAAAAGTCGCAGA
GTTCTACGATTTTCATTTGCACTGGCCCATCCGGTAAGCCTCGGGGCTCCGGCATGTGAGGGTTCGACTC
CCTCAGCAGAAAACAGGAGACGGAATTCCGTCTCGTTTTAGAGCTAGAAATAGCAAGTTAAAATAAGGCT
AGTCCGTTATCAACTTGAAAAAGTGGCACCGAGTCGGTGCTTTTTTTCTCGAGTTTTTTTATCGAGTGTT
TAAGGATAATGATAACTGAAGAGAAGAATTAGTTTTGCCGCCACCGCGTGAAGTTCCTATACTTTCTAGA
GAATAGGAACTTCCCGCGGGTTTGCGCTTCAAACCACTTTGGTATATAATCTAGACGAAATATCATACTA
AGAACGTTACAATGCAGTAGATATGTACAAGACTAGCTTCTCGAAAGCTCATCTAAAGCCTCAACTATTC
TCTTTACCACGACTCTCACATCCTCAAGAGTATTGTACAATGGTGTGGGTGCAATACGAATAACATCGGG
TCTCCTCTCGTCGCAAATGATTGCATGCTTGTGTAAGTACTCGTTTACCTGTTCCATAACATTCTTGCTT
CTGTCGTCATCATGCGGTTGGAATAACACTGAAAGTTGACATCCTCTCTCACTTTCTTCACATGGAGTCA
AGATCTTGAATCCCAACAGTGCATTGTCCAGCGGATCTTCGATGTAGTATTTGCTGCCCTTCAAAAGCGT
TAGCAAGCAGCCAGTCAAAGAAACACTAGTTTTTCTAAGATTGTCCAACCCTCCCGCTAGTTCAAGAGCT
CAGCTCGCATGCAGGCCTCAGCTTTTGTTCCCTTTAGTGAGGGTTAATTGCGCGCTTGGCGTAATCATGG
TCATAGCTGTTTCCTGTGTGAAATTGTTATCCGCTCACAATTCCACACAACATACGAGCCGGGAGCATAA
AGTGTAAAGCCTGGGGTGCCTAATGAGTGAGCTAACTCACATTAATTGCGTTGCGCTCACTGCCCGCTTT
CCAGTCGGGAAACCTGTCGTGCCAGCTGCATTAATGAATCGGCCAACGCGCGGGGAGAGGCGGTTTGCGT
ATTGGGCGCTCTTCCGCTTCCTCGCTCACTGACTCGCTGCGCTCGGTCGTTCGGCTGCGGCGAGCGGTAT
CAGCTCACTCAAAGGCGGTAATACGGTTATCCACAGAATCAGGGGATAACGCAGGAAAGAACATGTGAGC
AAAAGGCCAGCAAAAGGCCAGGAACCGTAAAAAGGCCGCGTTGCTGGCGTTTTTCCATAGGCTCCGCCCC
CCTGACGAGCATCACAAAAATCGACGCTCAAGTCAGAGGTGGCGAAACCCGACAGGACTATAAAGATACC
AGGCGTTTCCCCCTGGAAGCTCCCTCGTGCGCTCTCCTGTTCCGACCCTGCCGCTTACCGGATACCTGTC
CGCCTTTCTCCCTTCGGGAAGCGTGGCGCTTTCTCATAGCTCACGCTGTAGGTATCTCAGTTCGGTGTAG
GTCGTTCGCTCCAAGCTGGGCTGTGTGCACGAACCCCCCGTTCAGCCCGACCGCTGCGCCTTATCCGGTA
ACTATCGTCTTGAGTCCAACCCGGTAAGACACGACTTATCGCCACTGGCAGCAGCCACTGGTAACAGGAT
TAGCAGAGCGAGGTATGTAGGCGGTGCTACAGAGTTCTTGAAGTGGTGGCCTAACTACGGCTACACTAGA
AGAACAGTATTTGGTATCTGCGCTCTGCTGAAGCCAGTTACCTTCGGAAAAAGAGTTGGTAGCTCTTGAT
CCGGCAAACAAACCACCGCTGGTAGCGGTGGTTTTTTTGTTTGCAAGCAGCAGATTACGCGCAGAAAAAA
AGGATCTCAAGAAGATCCTTTGATCTTTTCTACGGGGTCTGACGCTCAGTGGAACGAAAACTCACGTTAA
GGGATTTTGGTCATGAGATTATCAAAAAGGATCTTCACCTAGATCCTTTTAAATTAAAAATGAAGTTTTA
AATCAATCTAAAGTATATATGAGTAAACTTGGTCTGACAGTTACCAATGCTTAATCAGTGAGGCACCTAT
CTCAGCGATCTGTCTATTTCGTTCATCCATAGTTGCCTGACTCCCCGTCGTGTAGATAACTACGATACGG
GAGGGCTTACCATCTGGCCCCAGTGCTGCAATGATACCGCGAGACCCACGCTCACCGGCTCCAGATTTAT
CAGCAATAAACCAGCCAGCCGGAAGGGCCGAGCGCAGAAGTGGTCCTGCAACTTTATCCGCCTCCATCCA
GTCTATTAATTGTTGCCGGGAAGCTAGAGTAAGTAGTTCGCCAGTTAATAGTTTGCGCAACGTTGTTGCC
ATTGCTACAGGCATCGTGGTGTCACGCTCGTCGTTTGGTATGGCTTCATTCAGCTCCGGTTCCCAACGAT
CAAGGCGAGTTACATGATCCCCCATGTTGTGCAAAAAAGCGGTTAGCTCCTTCGGTCCTCCGATCGTTGT
CAGAAGTAAGTTGGCCGCAGTGTTATCACTCATGGTTATGGCAGCACTGCATAATTCTCTTACTGTCATG
CCATCCGTAAGATGCTTTTCTGTGACTGGTGAGTACTCAACCAAGTCATTCTGAGAATAGTGTATGCGGC
GACCGAGTTGCTCTTGCCCGGCGTCAATACGGGATAATACCGCGCCACATAGCAGAACTTTAAAAGTGCT
CATCATTGGAAAACGTTCTTCGGGGCGAAAACTCTCAAGGATCTTACCGCTGTTGAGATCCAGTTCGATG
TAACCCACTCGTGCACCCAACTGATCTTCAGCATCTTTTACTTTCACCAGCGTTTCTGGGTGAGCAAAAA
CAGGAAGGCAAAATGCCGCAAAAAAGGGAATAAGGGCGACACGGAAATGTTGAATACTCATACTCTTCCT
TTTTCAATATTATTGAAGCATTTATCAGGGTTATTGTCTCATGAGCGGATACATATTTGAATGTATTTAG
AAAAATAAACAAATAGGGGTTCCGCGCACATTTC
